>Addgene plasmid #90792 | NDEL1 F4.2 gRNA | addgene full sequence | sequence record 189915 | Addgene NGS Result
CTCGCCGCAGCCGAACGACCGAGCGCAGCGAGTCAGTGAGCGAGGAAGCGGAAGAGCGCCCAATACGCAA
ACCGCCTCTCCCCGCGCGTTGGCCGATTCATTAATGCAGCTGGCACGACAGGTTTCCCGACTGGAAAGCG
GGCAGTGAGCGCAACGCAATTAATGTGAGTTAGCTCACTCATTAGGCACCCCAGGCTTTACACTTTATGC
TTCCGGCTCGTATGTTGTGTGGAATTGTGAGCGGATAACAATTTCACACAGGAAACAGCTATGACCATGA
TTACGCCAAGCGCGCAATTAACCCTCACTAAAGGGAACAAAAGCTGGAGCTGCAAGCTTAATGTAGTCTT
ATGCAATACTCTTGTAGTCTTGCAACATGGTAACGATGAGTTAGCAACATGCCTTACAAGGAGAGAAAAA
GCACCGTGCATGCCGATTGGTGGAAGTAAGGTGGTACGATCGTGCCTTATTAGGAAGGCAACAGACGGGT
CTGACATGGATTGGACGAACCACTGAATTGCCGCATTGCAGAGATATTGTATTTAAGTGCCTAGCTCGAT
ACATAAACGGGTCTCTCTGGTTAGACCAGATCTGAGCCTGGGAGCTCTCTGGCTAACTAGGGAACCCACT
GCTTAAGCCTCAATAAAGCTTGCCTTGAGTGCTTCAAGTAGTGTGTGCCCGTCTGTTGTGTGACTCTGGT
AACTAGAGATCCCTCAGACCCTTTTAGTCAGTGTGGAAAATCTCTAGCAGTGGCGCCCGAACAGGGACTT
GAAAGCGAAAGGGAAACCAGAGGAGCTCTCTCGACGCAGGACTCGGCTTGCTGAAGCGCGCACGGCAAGA
GGCGAGGGGCGGCGACTGGTGAGTACGCCAAAAATTTTGACTAGCGGAGGCTAGAAGGAGAGAGATGGGT
GCGAGAGCGTCAGTATTAAGCGGGGGAGAATTAGATCGCGATGGGAAAAAATTCGGTTAAGGCCAGGGGG
AAAGAAAAAATATAAATTAAAACATATAGTATGGGCAAGCAGGGAGCTAGAACGATTCGCAGTTAATCCT
GGCCTGTTAGAAACATCAGAAGGCTGTAGACAAATACTGGGACAGCTACAACCATCCCTTCAGACAGGAT
CAGAAGAACTTAGATCATTATATAATACAGTAGCAACCCTCTATTGTGTGCATCAAAGGATAGAGATAAA
AGACACCAAGGAAGCTTTAGACAAGATAGAGGAAGAGCAAAACAAAAGTAAGACCACCGCACAGCAAGCG
GCCGCTGATCTTCAGACCTGGAGGAGGAGATATGAGGGACAATTGGAGAAGTGAATTATATAAATATAAA
GTAGTAAAAATTGAACCATTAGGAGTAGCACCCACCAAGGCAAAGAGAAGAGTGGTGCAGAGAGAAAAAA
GAGCAGTGGGAATAGGAGCTTTGTTCCTTGGGTTCTTGGGAGCAGCAGGAAGCACTATGGGCGCAGCGTC
AATGACGCTGACGGTACAGGCCAGACAATTATTGTCTGGTATAGTGCAGCAGCAGAACAATTTGCTGAGG
GCTATTGAGGCGCAACAGCATCTGTTGCAACTCACAGTCTGGGGCATCAAGCAGCTCCAGGCAAGAATCC
TGGCTGTGGAAAGATACCTAAAGGATCAACAGCTCCTGGGGATTTGGGGTTGCTCTGGAAAACTCATTTG
CACCACTGCTGTGCCTTGGAATGCTAGTTGGAGTAATAAATCTCTGGAACAGATTTGGAATCACACGACC
TGGATGGAGTGGGACAGAGAAATTAACAATTACACAAGCTTAATACACTCCTTAATTGAAGAATCGCAAA
ACCAGCAAGAAAAGAATGAACAAGAATTATTGGAATTAGATAAATGGGCAAGTTTGTGGAATTGGTTTAA
CATAACAAATTGGCTGTGGTATATAAAATTATTCATAATGATAGTAGGAGGCTTGGTAGGTTTAAGAATA
GTTTTTGCTGTACTTTCTATAGTGAATAGAGTTAGGCAGGGATATTCACCATTATCGTTTCAGACCCACC
TCCCAACCCCGAGGGGACCCAGAGAGGGCCTATTTCCCATGATTCCTTCATATTTGCATATACGATACAA
GGCTGTTAGAGAGATAATTAGAATTAATTTGACTGTAAACACAAAGATATTAGTACAAAATACGTGACGT
AGAAAGTAATAATTTCTTGGGTAGTTTGCAGTTTTAAAATTATGTTTTAAAATGGACTATCATATGCTTA
CCGTAACTTGAAAGTATTTCGATTTCTTGGCTTTATATATCTTGTGGAAAGGACGAAACACCGGATGAGC
TAGTTGAATTCCGTTTAAGAGCTATGCTGGAAACAGCATAGCAAGTTTAAATAAGGCTAGTCCGTTATCA
ACTTGAAAAAGTGGCACCGAGTCGGTGCTTTTTTTGAATTCTAGATCTTGAGACAAATGGCAGTATTCAT
CCACAATTTTAAAAGAAAAGGGGGGATTGGGGGGTACAGTGCAGGGGAAAGAATAGTAGACATAATAGCA
ACAGACATACAAACTAAAGAATTACAAAAACAAATTACAAAAATTCAAAATTTTCGGGTTTATTACAGGG
ACAGCAGAGATCCACTTTGGCGCCGGCTCGAGTGGCTCCGGTGCCCGTCAGTGGGCAGAGCGCACATCGC
CCACAGTCCCCGAGAAGTTGGGGGGAGGGGTCGGCAATTGAACCGGTGCCTAGAGAAGGTGGCGCGGGGT
AAACTGGGAAAGTGATGTCGTGTACTGGCTCCGCCTTTTTCCCGAGGGTGGGGGAGAACCGTATATAAGT
GCAGTAGTCGCCGTGAACGTTCTTTTTCGCAACGGGTTTGCCGCCAGAACACAGGTGTCGTGACGCGGGA
TCCGCCACCATGACCGAGTACAAGCCCACGGTGCGCCTCGCCACCCGCGACGACGTCCCCAGGGCCGTAC
GCACCCTCGCCGCCGCGTTCGCCGACTACCCCGCCACGCGCCACACCGTCGATCCGGACCGCCACATCGA
GCGGGTCACCGAGCTGCAAGAACTCTTCCTCACGCGCGTCGGGCTCGACATCGGCAAGGTGTGGGTCGCG
GACGACGGCGCCGCGGTGGCGGTCTGGACCACGCCGGAGAGCGTCGAAGCGGGGGCGGTGTTCGCCGAGA
TCGGCCCGCGCATGGCCGAGTTGAGCGGTTCCCGGCTGGCCGCGCAGCAACAGATGGAAGGCCTCCTGGC
GCCGCACCGGCCCAAGGAGCCCGCGTGGTTCCTGGCCACCGTCGGAGTCTCGCCCGACCACCAGGGCAAG
GGTCTGGGCAGCGCCGTCGTGCTCCCCGGAGTGGAGGCGGCCGAGCGCGCCGGGGTGCCCGCCTTCCTGG
AGACCTCCGCGCCCCGCAACCTCCCCTTCTACGAGCGGCTCGGCTTCACCGTCACCGCCGACGTCGAGGT
GCCCGAAGGACCGCGCACCTGGTGCATGACCCGCAAGCCCGGTGCCTGAACGCGTTAAGTCGACAATCAA
CCTCTGGATTACAAAATTTGTGAAAGATTGACTGGTATTCTTAACTATGTTGCTCCTTTTACGCTATGTG
GATACGCTGCTTTAATGCCTTTGTATCATGCTATTGCTTCCCGTATGGCTTTCATTTTCTCCTCCTTGTA
TAAATCCTGGTTGCTGTCTCTTTATGAGGAGTTGTGGCCCGTTGTCAGGCAACGTGGCGTGGTGTGCACT
GTGTTTGCTGACGCAACCCCCACTGGTTGGGGCATTGCCACCACCTGTCAGCTCCTTTCCGGGACTTTCG
CTTTCCCCCTCCCTATTGCCACGGCGGAACTCATCGCCGCCTGCCTTGCCCGCTGCTGGACAGGGGCTCG
GCTGTTGGGCACTGACAATTCCGTGGTGTTGTCGGGGAAATCATCGTCCTTTCCTTGGCTGCTCGCCTGT
GTTGCCACCTGGATTCTGCGCGGGACGTCCTTCTGCTACGTCCCTTCGGCCCTCAATCCAGCGGACCTTC
CTTCCCGCGGCCTGCTGCCGGCTCTGCGGCCTCTTCCGCGTCTTCGCCTTCGCCCTCAGACGAGTCGGAT
CTCCCTTTGGGCCGCCTCCCCGCGTCGACTTTAAGACCAATGACTTACAAGGCAGCTGTAGATCTTAGCC
ACTTTTTAAAAGAAAAGGGGGGACTGGAAGGGCTAATTCACTCCCAACGAAGACAAGATCTGCTTTTTGC
TTGTACTGGGTCTCTCTGGTTAGACCAGATCTGAGCCTGGGAGCTCTCTGGCTAACTAGGGAACCCACTG
CTTAAGCCTCAATAAAGCTTGCCTTGAGTGCTTCAAGTAGTGTGTGCCCGTCTGTTGTGTGACTCTGGTA
ACTAGAGATCCCTCAGACCCTTTTAGTCAGTGTGGAAAATCTCTAGCAGTACGTATAGTAGTTCATGTCA
TCTTATTATTCAGTATTTATAACTTGCAAAGAAATGAATATCAGAGAGTGAGAGGAACTTGTTTATTGCA
GCTTATAATGGTTACAAATAAAGCAATAGCATCACAAATTTCACAAATAAAGCATTTTTTTCACTGCATT
CTAGTTGTGGTTTGTCCAAACTCATCAATGTATCTTATCATGTCTGGCTCTAGCTATCCCGCCCCTAACT
CCGCCCATCCCGCCCCTAACTCCGCCCAGTTCCGCCCATTCTCCGCCCCATGGCTGACTAATTTTTTTTA
TTTATGCAGAGGCCGAGGCCGCCTCGGCCTCTGAGCTATTCCAGAAGTAGTGAGGAGGCTTTTTTGGAGG
CCTAGGGACGTACCCAATTCGCCCTATAGTGAGTCGTATTACGCGCGCTCACTGGCCGTCGTTTTACAAC
GTCGTGACTGGGAAAACCCTGGCGTTACCCAACTTAATCGCCTTGCAGCACATCCCCCTTTCGCCAGCTG
GCGTAATAGCGAAGAGGCCCGCACCGATCGCCCTTCCCAACAGTTGCGCAGCCTGAATGGCGAATGGG
[124 nt withheld, positions 4969-5092]
C
[91 nt withheld, positions 5094-5184]
A
[49 nt withheld, positions 5186-5234]
CCTTTGACGTTGGAGTCCACGTTCTTT
[37 nt withheld, positions 5262-5298]
ACCCTATCTCGGTCTATTCTTTTGATTTATAAGGGATTTTGCCGATTTCGGCCTATTGGTTAAAAAATGA
GCTGATTTAACAAAAATTTAACGCGAATTTTAACAAAATATTAACGCTTACAATTTAGGTGGCACTTTTC
GGGGAAATGTGCGCGGAACCCCTATTTGTTTATTTTTCTAAATACATTCAAATATGTATCCGCTCATGAG
ACAATAACCCTGATAAATGCTTCAATAATATTGAAAAAGGAAGAGTATGAGTATTCAACATTTCCGTGTC
GCCCTTATTCCCTTTTTTGCGGCATTTTGCCTTCCTGTTTTTGCTCACCCAGAAACGCTGGTGAAAGTAA
AAGATGCTGAAGATCAGTTGGGTGCACGAGTGGGTTACATCGAACTGGATCTCAACAGCGGTAAGATCCT
TGAGAGTTTTCGCCCCGAAGAACGTTTTCCAATGATGAGCACTTTTAAAGTTCTGCTATGTGGCGCGGTA
TTATCCCGTATTGACGCCGGGCAAGAGCAACTCGGTCGCCGCATACACTATTCTCAGAATGACTTGGTTG
AGTACTCACCAGTCACAGAAAAGCATCTTACGGATGGCATGACAGTAAGAGAATTATGCAGTGCTGCCAT
AACCATGAGTGATAACACTGCGGCCAACTTACTTCTGACAACGATCGGAGGACCGAAGGAGCTAACCGCT
TTTTTGCACAACATGGGGGATCATGTAACTCGCCTTGATCGTTGGGAACCGGAGCTGAATGAAGCCATAC
CAAACGACGAGCGTGACACCACGATGCCTGTAGCAATGGCAACAACGTTGCGCAAACTATTAACTGGCGA
ACTACTTACTCTAGCTTCCCGGCAACAATTAATAGACTGGATGGAGGCGGATAAAGTTGCAGGACCACTT
CTGCGCTCGGCCCTTCCGGCTGGCTGGTTTATTGCTGATAAATCTGGAGCCGGTGAGCGTGGGTCTCGCG
GTATCATTGCAGCACTGGGGCCAGATGGTAAGCCCTCCCGTATCGTAGTTATCTACACGACGGGGAGTCA
GGCAACTATGGATGAACGAAATAGACAGATCGCTGAGATAGGTGCCTCACTGATTAAGCATTGGTAACTG
TCAGACCAAGTTTACTCATATATACTTTAGATTGATTTAAAACTTCATTTTTAATTTAAAAGGATCTAGG
TGAAGATCCTTTTTGATAATCTCATGACCAAAATCCCTTAACGTGAGTTTTCGTTCCACTGAGCGTCAGA
CCCCGTAGAAAAGATCAAAGGATCTTCTTGAGATCCTTTTTTTCTGCGCGTAATCTGCTGCTTGCAAACA
AAAAAACCACCGCTACCAGCGGTGGTTTGTTTGCCGGATCAAGAGCTACCAACTCTTTTTCCGAAGGTAA
CTGGCTTCAGCAGAGCGCAGATACCAAATACTGTTCTTCTAGTGTAGCCGTAGTTAGGCCACCACTTCAA
GAACTCTGTAGCACCGCCTACATACCTCGCTCTGCTAATCCTGTTACCAGTGGCTGCTGCCAGTGGCGAT
AAGTCGTGTCTTACCGGGTTGGACTCAAGACGATAGTTACCGGATAAGGCGCAGCGGTCGGGCTGAACGG
GGGGTTCGTGCACACAGCCCAGCTTGGAGCGAACGACCTACACCGAACTGAGATACCTACAGCGTGAGCT
ATGAGAAAGCGCCACGCTTCCCGAAGGGAGAAAGGCGGACAGGTATCCGGTAAGCGGCAGGGTCGGAACA
GGAGAGCGCACGAGGGAGCTTCCAGGGGGAAACGCCTGGTATCTTTATAGTCCTGTCGGGTTTCGCCACC
TCTGACTTGAGCGTCGATTTTTGTGATGCTCGTCAGGGGGGCGGAGCCTATGGAAAAACGCCAGCAACGC
GGCCTTTTTACGGTTCCTGGCCTTTTGCTGGCCTTTTGCTCACATGTTCTTTCCTGCGTTATCCCCTGAT
TCTGTGGATAACCGTATTACCGCCTTTGAGTGAGCTGATACCG
Features (pLannotate 1.2.2; 28 found; start..end, strand, type, name):
      1..54      +  rep_origin     RSF ori (fragment): Plasmids containing the RSF 1030 origin of replication can be propagated in E. coli cells that contain additional plasmids with compatible origins.
     56..148     +  CDS            lacI (fragment): lac repressor; lacI; The lac repressor binds to the lac operator to inhibit transcription in E. coli. This inhibition can be relieved by adding lactose or isopropyl-β-D-thiogalactopyranoside (IPTG).
    161..182     +  protein_bind   CAP binding site: CAP binding activates transcription in the presence of cAMP. E. coli catabolite activator protein
    197..227     +  promoter       lac promoter: promoter for the E. coli lac operon
    235..251     +  protein_bind   lac operator: The lac repressor binds to the lac operator to inhibit transcription in E. coli. This inhibition can be relieved by adding lactose or isopropyl-β-D-thiogalactopyranoside (IPTG). lac repressor encoded by lacI
    296..314     +  promoter       T3 promoter: promoter for bacteriophage T3 RNA polymerase
    342..568     +  promoter       RSV promoter: Rous sarcoma virus enhancer/promoter
    569..749     +  LTR            5' LTR (truncated): truncated 5' long terminal repeat (LTR) from HIV-1
    796..921     +  misc_feature   HIV-1 Ψ: packaging signal of human immunodeficiency virus type 1
    905..1268    +  CDS            HIV-1 gag (fragment): gag protein from human immunodeficiency virus 1; gag
   1414..1647    +  misc_feature   RRE: The Rev response element (RRE) of HIV-1 allows for Rev-dependent mRNA export from the nucleus to the cytoplasm.
   2024..2050    +  CDS            Rev (fragment): human immunodeficiency virus 1 (HIV-1) Rev protein; rev; enhances nuclear export of unspliced and incompletely spliced viral mRNAs
   2054..2294    +  promoter       U6 promoter: RNA polymerase III promoter for human U6 snRNA
   2341..2408    +  misc_RNA       tracrRNA (fragment): trans-activating CRISPR RNA for the Streptococcus pyogenes CRISPR/Cas9 system
   2457..2574    +  misc_feature   cPPT/CTS: central polypurine tract and central termination sequence of HIV-1
   2643..2854    +  promoter       EF-1α core promoter: core promoter for human elongation factor EF-1α
   2880..3479    +  CDS            PuroR (fragment): puromycin N-acetyltransferase; pac from Streptomyces; confers resistance to puromycin
   3495..4083    +  misc_feature   WPRE: woodchuck hepatitis virus posttranscriptional regulatory element
   4134..4153    +  misc_feature   cPPT/CTS (fragment): central polypurine tract and central termination sequence of HIV-1
   4155..4388    +  LTR            3' LTR (ΔU3): self-inactivating 3' long terminal repeat (LTR) from HIV-1
   4466..4587    +  polyA_signal   SV40 poly(A) signal: SV40 polyadenylation signal
   4627..4762    +  rep_origin     SV40 ori: SV40 origin of replication
   4783..4801    -  promoter       T7 promoter: promoter for bacteriophage T7 RNA polymerase
   4809..4964    +  CDS            lacZα (fragment): LacZα fragment of β-galactosidase; lacZ fragment
   4969..5397    +  rep_origin     f1 ori (sequence partly withheld): f1 bacteriophage origin of replication; arrow indicates direction of (+) strand synthesis
   5450..5554    +  promoter       AmpR promoter: bla
   5555..6415    +  CDS            AmpR: β-lactamase; bla; confers resistance to ampicillin, carbenicillin, and related antibiotics
   6586..7174    +  rep_origin     ori: high-copy-number ColE1/pMB1/pBR322/pUC origin of replication
