[The description below was written by a language model from this plasmid's Addgene catalogue record and pLannotate feature annotations shown in this document.]
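Description:
NDEL1 F4.2 gRNA is a third-generation lentiviral CRISPR guide RNA plasmid built on the pLenti-sgRNA backbone and designed to target human NDEL1. It is propagated in E. coli through a high-copy ColE1/pUC-type origin with ampicillin resistance (AmpR, β-lactamase). An f1 origin, an SV40 origin and remnants of lac, T3 and T7 cloning-vector elements are also annotated. The catalogue lists a backbone size of 9,151 bp without insert, whereas the sequenced record is 7,301 nt. This difference may reflect loss of a stuffer fragment when the guide was cloned, but the record does not explain it.

The viral cassette is driven by an RSV promoter fused to a truncated HIV-1 5' LTR. It is followed by the Ψ packaging signal with a gag fragment, the Rev response element for Rev-dependent nuclear export of the genomic RNA, and a cPPT/CTS. A self-inactivating ΔU3 3' LTR and an SV40 polyadenylation signal close the cassette.

Within this transfer region, a human U6 RNA polymerase III promoter expresses the NDEL1-specific spacer joined to the S. pyogenes tracrRNA-derived scaffold. The spacer was inserted as an oligonucleotide between BsmBI sites, which were destroyed in cloning. A separate EF-1α core promoter drives puromycin N-acetyltransferase for selection of transduced mammalian cells, and a WPRE enhances transcript expression.

No Cas9 is annotated, so the nuclease must be supplied separately. The plasmid belongs to a guide series used for a large-scale CRISPR/Cas9 knockout analysis of cell-cycle genes in human cell lines.
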