Addgene plasmid #90792: NDEL1 F4.2 gRNA
Purpose: 3rd generation lentiviral gRNA plasmid targeting human NDEL1
Depositing lab: Iain Cheeseman. Depositing organization: Whitehead Institute for Biomedical Research. Publication: Large-Scale Analysis of CRISPR/Cas9 Cell-Cycle Knockouts Reveals the Diversity of p53-Dependent Responses to Cell-Cycle Defects. McKinley KL, Cheeseman IM. Dev Cell. 2017 Feb 27;40(4):405-420.e2. doi: 10.1016/j.devcel.2017.01.012. Epub 2017 Feb 16. PubMed 28216383.
Backbone
  Vector backbone: pLenti-sgRNA
  Backbone manufacturer: Eric Lander & David Sabatini labs (Addgene plasmid #71409)
  Backbone size w/o insert (bp): 9151
  Vector type: Lentiviral, CRISPR
  Selectable markers: Puromycin
Growth in bacteria
  Bacterial resistance: Ampicillin, 100 μg/mL
  Growth temperature: 37°C
  Growth strain: NEB Stable
  Copy number: Unknown
Gene/Insert
  Gene/Insert name: NDEL1 (Guide Designation F4.2) (alt name: pKMKO series)
  gRNA/shRNA sequence: CACCGGATGAGCTAGTTGAATTCC
  Species: H. sapiens (human)
  Promoter: U6
  Cloning method: Restriction Enzyme; 5′ cloning site BsmBI (destroyed during cloning); 3′ cloning site BsmBI (destroyed during cloning)
  Sequencing primers: 5′ hU6-F (5'-GAGGGCCTATTTCCCATGATT-3'); 3′ EF1a-R (5'-CACGGCGACTACTGCACTTA-3')
Terms and licenses: Academic/Nonprofit Terms; Industry Terms: Not Available to Industry
Depositor comments: Please note that gRNA target sequence listed is not strictly the 20nt spacer sequence, but also contains the 5' BsmBI overhang. For more information about knockout human cell lines generated using this plasmid, please see http://cellcycleknockouts.wi.mit.edu/ .
How to cite: NDEL1 F4.2 gRNA was a gift from Iain Cheeseman (Addgene plasmid # 90792 ; http://n2t.net/addgene:90792 ; RRID:Addgene_90792)
